>Addgene plasmid #106305 | pSECB | depositor full sequence | sequence record 201284 | pSECB sequence 13190 bps
TCGACGGATCGGGAGATCTCCCGATCCCCTATGGTGCACTCTCAGTACAATCTGCTCTGATGCCGCATAG
TTAAGCCAGTATCTGCTCCCTGCTTGTGTGTTGGAGGTCGCTGAGTAGTGCGCGAGCAAAATTTAAGCTA
CAACAAGGCAAGGCTTGACCGACAATTGCATGAAGAATCTGCTTAGGGTTAGGCGTTTTGCGCTGCTTCG
CGATGTACGGGCCAGATATACGCGTTGACATTGATTATTGACTAGTTATTAATAGTAATCAATTACGGGG
TCATTAGTTCATAGCCCATATATGGAGTTCCGCGTTACATAACTTACGGTAAATGGCCCGCCTGGCTGAC
CGCCCAACGACCCCCGCCCATTGACGTCAATAATGACGTATGTTCCCATAGTAACGCCAATAGGGACTTT
CCATTGACGTCAATGGGTGGAGTATTTACGGTAAACTGCCCACTTGGCAGTACATCAAGTGTATCATATG
CCAAGTACGCCCCCTATTGACGTCAATGACGGTAAATGGCCCGCCTGGCATTATGCCCAGTACATGACCT
TATGGGACTTTCCTACTTGGCAGTACATCTACGTATTAGTCATCGCTATTACCATGGTGATGCGGTTTTG
GCAGTACATCAATGGGCGTGGATAGCGGTTTGACTCACGGGGATTTCCAAGTCTCCACCCCATTGACGTC
AATGGGAGTTTGTTTTGGCACCAAAATCAACGGGACTTTCCAAAATGTCGTAACAACTCCGCCCCATTGA
CGCAAATGGGCGGTAGGCGTGTACGGTGGGAGGTCTATATAAGCAGCGCGTTTTGCCTGTACTGGGTCTC
TCTGGTTAGACCAGATCTGAGCCTGGGAGCTCTCTGGCTAACTAGGGAACCCACTGCTTAAGCCTCAATA
AAGCTTGCCTTGAGTGCTTCAAGTAGTGTGTGCCCGTCTGTTGTGTGACTCTGGTAACTAGAGATCCCTC
AGACCCTTTTAGTCAGTGTGGAAAATCTCTAGCAGTGGCGCCCGAACAGGGACTTGAAAGCGAAAGGGAA
ACCAGAGGAGCTCTCTCGACGCAGGACTCGGCTTGCTGAAGCGCGCACGGCAAGAGGCGAGGGGCGGCGA
CTGGTGAGTACGCCAAAAATTTTGACTAGCGGAGGCTAGAAGGAGAGAGATGGGTGCGAGAGCGTCAGTA
TTAAGCGGGGGAGAATTAGATCGCGATGGGAAAAAATTCGGTTAAGGCCAGGGGGAAAGAAAAAATATAA
ATTAAAACATATAGTATGGGCAAGCAGGGAGCTAGAACGATTCGCAGTTAATCCTGGCCTGTTAGAAACA
TCAGAAGGCTGTAGACAAATACTGGGACAGCTACAACCATCCCTTCAGACAGGATCAGAAGAACTTAGAT
CATTATATAATACAGTAGCAACCCTCTATTGTGTGCATCAAAGGATAGAGATAAAAGACACCAAGGAAGC
TTTAGACAAGATAGAGGAAGAGCAAAACAAAAGTAAGACCACCGCACAGCAAGCGGCCGGCCGCGCTGAT
CTTCAGACCTGGAGGAGGAGATATGAGGGACAATTGGAGAAGTGAATTATATAAATATAAAGTAGTAAAA
ATTGAACCATTAGGAGTAGCACCCACCAAGGCAAAGAGAAGAGTGGTGCAGAGAGAAAAAAGAGCAGTGG
GAATAGGAGCTTTGTTCCTTGGGTTCTTGGGAGCAGCAGGAAGCACTATGGGCGCAGCGTCAATGACGCT
GACGGTACAGGCCAGACAATTATTGTCTGGTATAGTGCAGCAGCAGAACAATTTGCTGAGGGCTATTGAG
GCGCAACAGCATCTGTTGCAACTCACAGTCTGGGGCATCAAGCAGCTCCAGGCAAGAATCCTGGCTGTGG
AAAGATACCTAAAGGATCAACAGCTCCTGGGGATTTGGGGTTGCTCTGGAAAACTCATTTGCACCACTGC
TGTGCCTTGGAATGCTAGTTGGAGTAATAAATCTCTGGAACAGATTTGGAATCACACGACCTGGATGGAG
TGGGACAGAGAAATTAACAATTACACAAGCTTAATACACTCCTTAATTGAAGAATCGCAAAACCAGCAAG
AAAAGAATGAACAAGAATTATTGGAATTAGATAAATGGGCAAGTTTGTGGAATTGGTTTAACATAACAAA
TTGGCTGTGGTATATAAAATTATTCATAATGATAGTAGGAGGCTTGGTAGGTTTAAGAATAGTTTTTGCT
GTACTTTCTATAGTGAATAGAGTTAGGCAGGGATATTCACCATTATCGTTTCAGACCCACCTCCCAACCC
CGAGGGGACCCGACAGGCCCGAAGGAATAGAAGAAGAAGGTGGAGAGAGAGACAGAGACAGATCCATTCG
ATTAGTGAACGGATCGGCACTGCGTGCGCCAATTCTGCAGACAAATGGCAGTATTCATCCACAATTTTAA
AAGAAAAGGGGGGATTGGGGGGTACAGTGCAGGGGAAAGAATAGTAGACATAATAGCAACAGACATACAA
ACTAAAGAATTACAAAAACAAATTACAAAAATTCAAAATTTTCGGGTTTATTACAGGGACAGCAGAGATC
CAGTTTGGTTAGTACCGGGCCCGGGTCGACTAGTGATCAGTGTGAGGGAGTGTAAAGCTGGTTTGAGGGC
CTATTTCCCATGATTCCTTCATATTTGCATATACGATACAAGGCTGTTAGAGAGATAATTAGAATTAATT
TGACTGTAAACACAAAGATATTAGTACAAAATACGTGACGTAGAAAGTAATAATTTCTTGGGTAGTTTGC
AGTTTTAAAATTATGTTTTAAAATGGACTATCATATGCTTACCGTAACTTGAAAGTATTTCGATTTCTTG
GCTTTATATATCTTGTGGAAAGGACGAAACACCGGAGACGGTTGTAAATGAGCACACAAAATACACATGC
TAAAATATTATATTCTATGACCTTTATAAAATCAACCAAAATCTTCTTTTTAATAACTTTAGTATCAATA
ATTAGAATTTTTATGTTCCTTTTTGCAAACTTTTAATAAAAATGAGCAAAATAAAAAAACGCTAGTTTTA
GTAACTCGCGTTGTTTTCTTCACCTTTAATAATAGCTACTCCACCACTTGTTCCTAAGCGGTCAGCTCCT
GCTTCAATCATTTTTTGAGCATCTTCAAATGTTCTAACTCCACCAGCTGCTTTAACTAAAGCATTGTCTT
TAACAACTGACTTCATTAGTTTAACATCTTCAAATGTTGCACCTGATTTTGAAAATCCTGTTGATGTTTT
AACAAATTCTAATCCAGCTTCAACAGCTATTTCACAAGCTTTCATGATTTCTTCTTTTGTTAATAAACAA
TTTTCCATAATACATTTAACAACATGTGATCCAGCTGCTTTTTTTACAGCTTTCATGTCTTCTAAAACTA
ATTCATAATTTTTGTCTTTTAATGCACCAATATTTAATACCATATCAATTTCTGTTGCACCATCTTTAAT
TGCTTCAGAAACTTCGAATGCTTTTGTAGCTGTTGTGCATGCACCTAGAGGAAAACCTACAACATTTGTT
ATTCCTACATTTGTGCCTTTTAATAATTCTTTACAATAGCTTGTTCAATATGAATTAACACAAACTGTTG
CAAAATCAAATTCAATTGCTTCATCACATAATTGTTTAATTTCAGCTTTCGTAGCATCTTGTTTTAATAA
TGTGTGATCTATATATTTGTTTAGTTTCATTTTTTCTCCTATATATTCATTTTTAATTTTAATTCTTTAA
TAATTTCGTCTACTTTAACTTTAGCGTTTTGAACAGATTCACCAACACCTATAAAATAAATTTTTAGTTT
AGGTTCAGTTCCACTTGGGCGAACAGCAAATCATGACTTATCTTCTAAATAAAATTTTAGTAAGTCTTGT
CCTGGCATATTATACATTCCATCGATGTAGTCTTCAACATTAACAACTTTAAGTCCAGCAATTTGAGTTA
AGGGTGTTGCTCTCAATGATTTCATTAATGGTTCAATTTTTAATTTCTTTTCTTCTGGTTTAAAATTCAA
GTTTAAAGTGAAAGTGTAATATGCACCCATTTCTTTAAATAAATCTTCTAAATAGTCTACTAATGTTTTA
TTTTGTTTTTTATAAAATCAAGCAGCCTCTGCTATTAATATAGAAGCTTGTATTCCATCTTTATCTCTAG
CTGAGTCATCAATTACATATCCATAACTTTCTTCATAAGCAAAAACAAAATTTAATCCGTTATCTTCTTC
TTTAGCAATTTCTCTACCCATTCATTTAAATCCAGTTAAAGTTTTTACAATATTAACTCCATATTTTTCA
TGAGCGATTCTATCACCCAAATCACTTGTTACAAAACTTGAATATAGAGCCGGATTTTTTGGAATGCTAT
TTAAGCGTTTTAGATTTGATAATTTTCAATCAATTAAAATTGGTCCTGTTTGATTTCCATCTAATCTTAC
AAAATGACCATCATGTTTTATTGCCATTCCAAATCTGTCAGCATCTGGGTCATTCATAATAATAATATCT
GCATCATGTTTAATACCATATTCAAGCGGTATTTTTCATGCAGGATCAAATTCTGGATTTGGATTTACAA
CATTTTTAAATGTTTCATCTTCAAATGCATGCTCTTCAACCTCAATAACGTTATATCCTGATTCACGTAA
TATTTTTGGGGTAAATTTAGTTCCTGTTCCATTAACTGCGCTAAAAATAATTTTTAAATCTTTTTTAGCT
TCTTGCTCTTTTTTGTACGTCTCTGTTTTAGAGCTAGAAATAGCAAGTTAAAATAAGGCTAGTCCGTTAT
CAACTTGAAAAAGTGGCACCGAGTCGGTGCTTTTTTGAATTCTAGATCTTGAGACAAATGGCAGTATTCA
TCCACAATTTTAAAAGAAAAGGGGGGATTGGGGGGTACAGTGCAGGGGAAAGAATAGTAGACATAATAGC
AACAGACATACAAACTAAAGAATTACAAAAACAAATTACAAAAATTCAAAATTTTCGGGTTTATTACAGG
GACAGCAGAGATCCACTTTGGCGCCGGCAAACCGCTGTTCCTAGGAATCCCGAGGCCTTCGAGTGGCTCC
GGTGCCCGTCAGTGGGCAGAGCGCACATCGCCCACAGTCCCCGAGAAGTTGGGGGGAGGGGTCGGCAATT
GAACCGGTGCCTAGAGAAGGTGGCGCGGGGTAAACTGGGAAAGTGATGTCGTGTACTGGCTCCGCCTTTT
TCCCGAGGGTGGGGGAGAACCGTATATAAGTGCAGTAGTCGCCGTGAACGTTCTTTTTCGCAACGGGTTT
GCCGCCAGAACACAGGTGTCGTGACGCGGGACCCGACATTAGCGCTACAGCTTAAGCGGGCCACCATGGA
CAAGAAGTACAGCATCGGCCTGGACATCGGCACCAACTCTGTGGGCTGGGCCGTGATCACCGACGAGTAC
AAGGTGCCCAGCAAGAAATTCAAGGTGCTGGGCAACACCGACCGGCACAGCATCAAGAAGAACCTGATCG
GAGCCCTGCTGTTCGACAGCGGCGAAACAGCCGAGGCCACCCGGCTGAAGAGAACCGCCAGAAGAAGATA
CACCAGACGGAAGAACCGGATCTGCTATCTGCAAGAGATCTTCAGCAACGAGATGGCCAAGGTGGACGAC
AGCTTCTTCCACAGACTGGAAGAGTCCTTCCTGGTGGAAGAGGATAAGAAGCACGAGCGGCACCCCATCT
TCGGCAACATCGTGGACGAGGTGGCCTACCACGAGAAGTACCCCACCATCTACCACCTGAGAAAGAAACT
GGTGGACAGCACCGACAAGGCCGACCTGCGGCTGATCTATCTGGCCCTGGCCCACATGATCAAGTTCCGG
GGCCACTTCCTGATCGAGGGCGACCTGAACCCCGACAACAGCGACGTGGACAAGCTGTTCATCCAGCTGG
TGCAGACCTACAACCAGCTGTTCGAGGAAAACCCCATCAACGCCAGCGGCGTGGACGCCAAGGCCATCCT
GTCTGCCAGACTGAGCAAGAGCAGACGGCTGGAAAATCTGATCGCCCAGCTGCCCGGCGAGAAGAAGAAT
GGCCTGTTCGGAAACCTGATTGCCCTGAGCCTGGGCCTGACCCCCAACTTCAAGAGCAACTTCGACCTGG
CCGAGGATGCCAAACTGCAGCTGAGCAAGGACACCTACGACGACGACCTGGACAACCTGCTGGCCCAGAT
CGGCGACCAGTACGCCGACCTGTTTCTGGCCGCCAAGAACCTGTCCGACGCCATCCTGCTGAGCGACATC
CTGAGAGTGAACACCGAGATCACCAAGGCCCCCCTGAGCGCCTCTATGATCAAGAGATACGACGAGCACC
ACCAGGACCTGACCCTGCTGAAAGCTCTCGTGCGGCAGCAGCTGCCTGAGAAGTACAAAGAGATTTTCTT
CGACCAGAGCAAGAACGGCTACGCCGGCTACATTGACGGCGGAGCCAGCCAGGAAGAGTTCTACAAGTTC
ATCAAGCCCATCCTGGAAAAGATGGACGGCACCGAGGAACTGCTCGTGAAGCTGAACAGAGAGGACCTGC
TGCGGAAGCAGCGGACCTTCGACAACGGCAGCATCCCCCACCAGATCCACCTGGGAGAGCTGCACGCCAT
TCTGCGGCGGCAGGAAGATTTTTACCCATTCCTGAAGGACAACCGGGAAAAGATCGAGAAGATCCTGACC
TTCCGCATCCCCTACTACGTGGGCCCTCTGGCCAGGGGAAACAGCAGATTCGCCTGGATGACCAGAAAGA
GCGAGGAAACCATCACCCCCTGGAACTTCGAGGAAGTGGTGGACAAGGGCGCTTCCGCCCAGAGCTTCAT
CGAGCGGATGACCAACTTCGATAAGAACCTGCCCAACGAGAAGGTGCTGCCCAAGCACAGCCTGCTGTAC
GAGTACTTCACCGTGTATAACGAGCTGACCAAAGTGAAATACGTGACCGAGGGAATGAGAAAGCCCGCCT
TCCTGAGCGGCGAGCAGAAAAAGGCCATCGTGGACCTGCTGTTCAAGACCAACCGGAAAGTGACCGTGAA
GCAGCTGAAAGAGGACTACTTCAAGAAAATCGAGTGCTTCGACTCCGTGGAAATCTCCGGCGTGGAAGAT
CGGTTCAACGCCTCCCTGGGCACATACCACGATCTGCTGAAAATTATCAAGGACAAGGACTTCCTGGACA
ATGAGGAAAACGAGGACATTCTGGAAGATATCGTGCTGACCCTGACACTGTTTGAGGACAGAGAGATGAT
CGAGGAACGGCTGAAAACCTATGCCCACCTGTTCGACGACAAAGTGATGAAGCAGCTGAAGCGGCGGAGA
TACACCGGCTGGGGCAGGCTGAGCCGGAAGCTGATCAACGGCATCCGGGACAAGCAGTCCGGCAAGACAA
TCCTGGATTTCCTGAAGTCCGACGGCTTCGCCAACAGAAACTTCATGCAGCTGATCCACGACGACAGCCT
GACCTTTAAAGAGGACATCCAGAAAGCCCAGGTGTCCGGCCAGGGCGATAGCCTGCACGAGCACATTGCC
AATCTGGCCGGCAGCCCCGCCATTAAGAAGGGCATCCTGCAGACAGTGAAGGTGGTGGACGAGCTCGTGA
AAGTGATGGGCCGGCACAAGCCCGAGAACATCGTGATCGAAATGGCCAGAGAGAACCAGACCACCCAGAA
GGGACAGAAGAACAGCCGCGAGAGAATGAAGCGGATCGAAGAGGGCATCAAAGAGCTGGGCAGCCAGATC
CTGAAAGAACACCCCGTGGAAAACACCCAGCTGCAGAACGAGAAGCTGTACCTGTACTACCTGCAGAATG
GGCGGGATATGTACGTGGACCAGGAACTGGACATCAACCGGCTGTCCGACTACGATGTGGACCATATCGT
GCCTCAGAGCTTTCTGAAGGACGACTCCATCGACAACAAGGTGCTGACCAGAAGCGACAAGAACCGGGGC
AAGAGCGACAACGTGCCCTCCGAAGAGGTCGTGAAGAAGATGAAGAACTACTGGCGGCAGCTGCTGAACG
CCAAGCTGATTACCCAGAGAAAGTTCGACAATCTGACCAAGGCCGAGAGAGGCGGCCTGAGCGAACTGGA
TAAGGCCGGCTTCATCAAGAGACAGCTGGTGGAAACCCGGCAGATCACAAAGCACGTGGCACAGATCCTG
GACTCCCGGATGAACACTAAGTACGACGAGAATGACAAGCTGATCCGGGAAGTGAAAGTGATCACCCTGA
AGTCCAAGCTGGTGTCCGATTTCCGGAAGGATTTCCAGTTTTACAAAGTGCGCGAGATCAACAACTACCA
CCACGCCCACGACGCCTACCTGAACGCCGTCGTGGGAACCGCCCTGATCAAAAAGTACCCTAAGCTGGAA
AGCGAGTTCGTGTACGGCGACTACAAGGTGTACGACGTGCGGAAGATGATCGCCAAGAGCGAGCAGGAAA
TCGGCAAGGCTACCGCCAAGTACTTCTTCTACAGCAACATCATGAACTTTTTCAAGACCGAGATTACCCT
GGCCAACGGCGAGATCCGGAAGCGGCCTCTGATCGAGACAAACGGCGAAACCGGGGAGATCGTGTGGGAT
AAGGGCCGGGATTTTGCCACCGTGCGGAAAGTGCTGAGCATGCCCCAAGTGAATATCGTGAAAAAGACCG
AGGTGCAGACAGGCGGCTTCAGCAAAGAGTCTATCCTGCCCAAGAGGAACAGCGATAAGCTGATCGCCAG
AAAGAAGGACTGGGACCCTAAGAAGTACGGCGGCTTCGACAGCCCCACCGTGGCCTATTCTGTGCTGGTG
GTGGCCAAAGTGGAAAAGGGCAAGTCCAAGAAACTGAAGAGTGTGAAAGAGCTACTGGGGATCACCATCA
TGGAAAGAAGCAGCTTCGAGAAGAATCCCATCGACTTTCTGGAAGCCAAGGGCTACAAAGAAGTGAAAAA
GGACCTGATCATCAAGCTGCCTAAGTACTCCCTGTTCGAGCTGGAAAACGGCCGGAAGAGAATGCTGGCC
TCTGCCGGCGAACTGCAGAAGGGAAACGAACTGGCCCTGCCCTCCAAATATGTGAACTTCCTGTACCTGG
CCAGCCACTATGAGAAGCTGAAGGGCTCCCCCGAGGATAATGAGCAGAAACAGCTGTTTGTGGAACAGCA
CAAGCACTACCTGGACGAGATCATCGAGCAGATCAGCGAGTTCTCCAAGAGAGTGATCCTGGCCGACGCT
AATCTGGACAAAGTGCTGTCCGCCTACAACAAGCACCGGGATAAGCCCATCAGAGAGCAGGCCGAGAATA
TCATCCACCTGTTTACCCTGACCAATCTGGGAGCCCCTGCCGCCTTCAAGTACTTTGACACCACCATCGA
CCGGAAGAGGTACACCAGCACCAAAGAGGTGCTGGACGCCACCCTGATCCACCAGAGCATCACCGGCCTG
TACGAGACACGGATCGACCTGTCTCAGCTGGGAGGCGACAAGCGACCTGCCGCCACAAAGAAGGCTGGAC
AGGCTAAGAAGAAGAAAGATTACAAAGACGATGACGATAAGGGATCCGGCGCAACAAACTTCTCTCTGCT
GAAACAAGCCGGAGATGTCGAAGAGAATCCTGGACCGATGGCCAAGCCTTTGTCTCAAGAAGAATCCACC
CTCATTGAAAGAGCAACGGCTACAATCAACAGCATCCCCATCTCTGAAGACTACAGCGTCGCCAGCGCAG
CTCTCTCTAGCGACGGCCGCATCTTCACTGGTGTCAATGTATATCATTTTACTGGGGGACCTTGTGCAGA
ACTCGTGGTGCTGGGCACTGCTGCTGCTGCGGCAGCTGGCAACCTGACTTGTATCGTCGCGATCGGAAAT
GAGAACAGGGGCATCTTGAGCCCCTGCGGACGGTGCCGACAGGTGCTTCTCGATCTGCATCCTGGGATCA
AAGCCATAGTGAAGGACAGTGATGGACAGCCGACGGCAGTTGGGATTCGTGAATTGCTGCCCTCTGGTTA
TGTGTGGGAGGGCTAAAAACGTTGTTGTTTGGGGTTGAATTACTCTTCTAGACCGCGGCGCGCCCGATAA
TCAACCTCTGGATTACAAAATTTGTGAAAGATTGACTGGTATTCTTAACTATGTTGCTCCTTTTACGCTA
TGTGGATACGCTGCTTTAATGCCTTTGTATCATGCTATTGCTTCCCGTATGGCTTTCATTTTCTCCTCCT
TGTATAAATCCTGGTTGCTGTCTCTTTATGAGGAGTTGTGGCCCGTTGTCAGGCAACGTGGCGTGGTGTG
CACTGTGTTTGCTGACGCAACCCCCACTGGTTGGGGCATTGCCACCACCTGTCAGCTCCTTTCCGGGACT
TTCGCTTTCCCCCTCCCTATTGCCACGGCGGAACTCATCGCCGCCTGCCTTGCCCGCTGCTGGACAGGGG
CTCGGCTGTTGGGCACTGACAATTCCGTGGTGTTGTCGGGGAAATCATCGTCCTTTCCTTGGCTGCTCGC
CTGTGTTGCCACCTGGATTCTGCGCGGGACGTCCTTCTGCTACGTCCCTTCGGCCCTCAATCCAGCGGAC
CTTCCTTCCCGCGGCCTGCTGCCGGCTCTGCGGCCTCTTCCGCGTCTTCGCCTTCGCCCTCAGACGAGTC
GGATCTCCCTTTGGGCCGCCTCCCCGCATCGATACCGTCGACCTCGATCGAGACCTAGAAAAACATGGAG
CAATCACAAGTAGCAATACAGCAGCTACCAATGCTGATTGTGCCTGGCTAGAAGCACAAGAGGAGGAGGA
GGTGGGTTTTCCAGTCACACCTCAGGTACCTTTAAGACCAATGACTTACAAGGCAGCTGTAGATCTTAGC
CACTTTTTAAAAGAAAAGGGGGGACTGGAAGGGCTAATTCACTCCCAACGAAGACAAGATATCCTTGATC
TGTGGATCTACCACACACAAGGCTACTTCCCTGATTGGCAGAACTACACACCAGGGCCAGGGATCAGATA
TCCACTGACCTTTGGATGGTGCTACAAGCTAGTACCAGTTGAGCAAGAGAAGGTAGAAGAAGCCAATGAA
GGAGAGAACACCCGCTTGTTACACCCTGTGAGCCTGCATGGGATGGATGACCCGGAGAGAGAAGTATTAG
AGTGGAGGTTTGACAGCCGCCTAGCATTTCATCACATGGCCCGAGAGCTGCATCCGGACTGTACTGGGTC
TCTCTGGTTAGACCAGATCTGAGCCTGGGAGCTCTCTGGCTAACTAGGGAACCCACTGCTTAAGCCTCAA
TAAAGCTTGCCTTGAGTGCTTCAAGTAGTGTGTGCCCGTCTGTTGTGTGACTCTGGTAACTAGAGATCCC
TCAGACCCTTTTAGTCAGTGTGGAAAATCTCTAGCAGCATGTGAGCAAAAGGCCAGCAAAAGGCCAGGAA
CCGTAAAAAGGCCGCGTTGCTGGCGTTTTTCCATAGGCTCCGCCCCCCTGACGAGCATCACAAAAATCGA
CGCTCAAGTCAGAGGTGGCGAAACCCGACAGGACTATAAAGATACCAGGCGTTTCCCCCTGGAAGCTCCC
TCGTGCGCTCTCCTGTTCCGACCCTGCCGCTTACCGGATACCTGTCCGCCTTTCTCCCTTCGGGAAGCGT
GGCGCTTTCTCATAGCTCACGCTGTAGGTATCTCAGTTCGGTGTAGGTCGTTCGCTCCAAGCTGGGCTGT
GTGCACGAACCCCCCGTTCAGCCCGACCGCTGCGCCTTATCCGGTAACTATCGTCTTGAGTCCAACCCGG
TAAGACACGACTTATCGCCACTGGCAGCAGCCACTGGTAACAGGATTAGCAGAGCGAGGTATGTAGGCGG
TGCTACAGAGTTCTTGAAGTGGTGGCCTAACTACGGCTACACTAGAAGAACAGTATTTGGTATCTGCGCT
CTGCTGAAGCCAGTTACCTTCGGAAAAAGAGTTGGTAGCTCTTGATCCGGCAAACAAACCACCGCTGGTA
GCGGTGGTTTTTTTGTTTGCAAGCAGCAGATTACGCGCAGAAAAAAAGGATCTCAAGAAGATCCTTTGAT
CTTTTCTACGGGGTCTGACGCTCAGTGGAACGAAAACTCACGTTAAGGGATTTTGGTCATGAGATTATCA
AAAAGGATCTTCACCTAGATCCTTTTAAATTAAAAATGAAGTTTTAAATCAATCTAAAGTATATATGAGT
AAACTTGGTCTGACAGTTACCAATGCTTAATCAGTGAGGCACCTATCTCAGCGATCTGTCTATTTCGTTC
ATCCATAGTTGCCTGACTCCCCGTCGTGTAGATAACTACGATACGGGAGGGCTTACCATCTGGCCCCAGT
GCTGCAATGATACCGCGAGACCCACGCTCACCGGCTCCAGATTTATCAGCAATAAACCAGCCAGCCGGAA
GGGCCGAGCGCAGAAGTGGTCCTGCAACTTTATCCGCCTCCATCCAGTCTATTAATTGTTGCCGGGAAGC
TAGAGTAAGTAGTTCGCCAGTTAATAGTTTGCGCAACGTTGTTGCCATTGCTACAGGCATCGTGGTGTCA
CGCTCGTCGTTTGGTATGGCTTCATTCAGCTCCGGTTCCCAACGATCAAGGCGAGTTACATGATCCCCCA
TGTTGTGCAAAAAAGCGGTTAGCTCCTTCGGTCCTCCGATCGTTGTCAGAAGTAAGTTGGCCGCAGTGTT
ATCACTCATGGTTATGGCAGCACTGCATAATTCTCTTACTGTCATGCCATCCGTAAGATGCTTTTCTGTG
ACTGGTGAGTACTCAACCAAGTCATTCTGAGAATAGTGTATGCGGCGACCGAGTTGCTCTTGCCCGGCGT
CAATACGGGATAATACCGCGCCACATAGCAGAACTTTAAAAGTGCTCATCATTGGAAAACGTTCTTCGGG
GCGAAAACTCTCAAGGATCTTACCGCTGTTGAGATCCAGTTCGATGTAACCCACTCGTGCACCCAACTGA
TCTTCAGCATCTTTTACTTTCACCAGCGTTTCTGGGTGAGCAAAAACAGGAAGGCAAAATGCCGCAAAAA
AGGGAATAAGGGCGACACGGAAATGTTGAATACTCATACTCTTCCTTTTTCAATATTATTGAAGCATTTA
TCAGGGTTATTGTCTCATGAGCGGATACATATTTGAATGTATTTAGAAAAATAAACAAATAGGGGTTCCG
CGCACATTTCCCCGAAAAGTGCCACCTGAC
Features (pLannotate 1.2.2; 24 found; start..end, strand, type, name):
     30..82      -  misc_feature   bom (fragment): basis of mobility region from pBR322
    237..616     +  enhancer       CMV enhancer: human cytomegalovirus immediate early enhancer
    617..816     +  promoter       CMV promoter: human cytomegalovirus (CMV) immediate early promoter
    834..1014    +  LTR            5' LTR (truncated): truncated 5' long terminal repeat (LTR) from HIV-1
   1061..1186    +  misc_feature   HIV-1 Ψ: packaging signal of human immunodeficiency virus type 1
   1170..1508    +  CDS            HIV-1 gag (fragment): gag protein from human immunodeficiency virus 1; gag
   1685..1918    +  misc_feature   RRE: The Rev response element (RRE) of HIV-1 allows for Rev-dependent mRNA export from the nucleus to the cytoplasm.
   2295..2395    +  CDS            Rev (fragment): human immunodeficiency virus 1 (HIV-1) Rev protein; rev; enhances nuclear export of unspliced and incompletely spliced viral mRNAs
   2445..2562    +  misc_feature   cPPT/CTS: central polypurine tract and central termination sequence of HIV-1
   2655..2895    +  promoter       U6 promoter: RNA polymerase III promoter for human U6 snRNA
   3081..3740    -  CDS            deoC1: DEOC1_STAAN - Also known as dra. Experimental evidence at protein level: Swiss-Prot protein existence level 1. Catalyzes a reversible aldol reaction between acetaldehyde and D-glyceraldehyde 3-phosphate to generate 2-deoxy-D-ribose 5- phosphate. From Staphylococcus aureus (strain N315).
   4785..4860    +  misc_RNA       gRNA scaffold: guide RNA scaffold for the Streptococcus pyogenes CRISPR/Cas9 system
   4908..5025    +  misc_feature   cPPT/CTS: central polypurine tract and central termination sequence of HIV-1
   5124..5335    +  promoter       EF-1α core promoter: core promoter for human elongation factor EF-1α
   5386..7104    +  CDS            Cas9(N): N-terminal portion of Streptococcus pyogenes Cas9 (Zetsche et al., 2015)
   6991..9489    +  CDS            Cas9(C): C-terminal portion of Streptococcus pyogenes Cas9 (Zetsche et al., 2015)
   9628..10026   +  CDS            BSD: blasticidin S deaminase; Aspergillus terreus BSD; confers resistance to blasticidin
  10079..10667   +  misc_feature   WPRE: woodchuck hepatitis virus posttranscriptional regulatory element
  10668..10687   +  misc_feature   MCS (fragment): pBluescript multiple cloning site
  10689..11189   +  CDS            nef (fragment): NEF_HV1LA - Experimental evidence at protein level: Swiss-Prot protein existence level 1. Extracellular Nef protein targets CD4(+) T-lymphocytes for apoptosis by interacting with CXCR4 surface receptors. From Human immunodeficiency virus type 1 group M subtype B (isolate Lai) (HIV-1).
  11196..11376   +  LTR            5' LTR (truncated): truncated 5' long terminal repeat (LTR) from HIV-1
  11438..12026   -  rep_origin     ori: high-copy-number ColE1/pMB1/pBR322/pUC origin of replication
  12197..13057   -  CDS            AmpR: β-lactamase; bla; confers resistance to ampicillin, carbenicillin, and related antibiotics
  13058..13162   -  promoter       AmpR promoter: bla
