>Addgene plasmid #106305 | pSECB | addgene full sequence | sequence record 209251 | Addgene NGS Result
TCGACGGATCGGGAGATCTCCCGATCCCCTATGGTGCACTCTCAGTACAATCTGCTCTGATGCCGCATAG
TTAAGCCAGTATCTGCTCCCTGCTTGTGTGTTGGAGGTCGCTGAGTAGTGCGCGAGCAAAATTTAAGCTA
CAACAAGGCAAGGCTTGACCGACAATTGCATGAAGAATCTGCTTAGGGTTAGGCGTTTTGCGCTGCTTCG
CGATGTACGGGCCAGATATACGCGTTGACATTGATTATTGACTAGTTATTAATAGTAATCAATTACGGGG
TCATTAGTTCATAGCCCATATATGGAGTTCCGCGTTACATAACTTACGGTAAATGGCCCGCCTGGCTGAC
CGCCCAACGACCCCCGCCCATTGACGTCAATAATGACGTATGTTCCCATAGTAACGCCAATAGGGACTTT
CCATTGACGTCAATGGGTGGAGTATTTACGGTAAACTGCCCACTTGGCAGTACATCAAGTGTATCATATG
CCAAGTACGCCCCCTATTGACGTCAATGACGGTAAATGGCCCGCCTGGCATTATGCCCAGTACATGACCT
TATGGGACTTTCCTACTTGGCAGTACATCTACGTATTAGTCATCGCTATTACCATGGTGATGCGGTTTTG
GCAGTACATCAATGGGCGTGGATAGCGGTTTGACTCACGGGGATTTCCAAGTCTCCACCCCATTGACGTC
AATGGGAGTTTGTTTTGGCACCAAAATCAACGGGACTTTCCAAAATGTCGTAACAACTCCGCCCCATTGA
CGCAAATGGGCGGTAGGCGTGTACGGTGGGAGGTCTATATAAGCAGCGCGTTTTGCCTGTACTGGGTCTC
TCTGGTTAGACCAGATCTGAGCCTGGGAGCTCTCTGGCTAACTAGGGAACCCACTGCTTAAGCCTCAATA
AAGCTTGCCTTGAGTGCTTCAAGTAGTGTGTGCCCGTCTGTTGTGTGACTCTGGTAACTAGAGATCCCTC
AGACCCTTTTAGTCAGTGTGGAAAATCTCTAGCAGTGGCGCCCGAACAGGGACTTGAAAGCGAAAGGGAA
ACCAGAGGAGCTCTCTCGACGCAGGACTCGGCTTGCTGAAGCGCGCACGGCAAGAGGCGAGGGGCGGCGA
CTGGTGAGTACGCCAAAAATTTTGACTAGCGGAGGCTAGAAGGAGAGAGATGGGTGCGAGAGCGTCAGTA
TTAAGCGGGGGAGAATTAGATCGCGATGGGAAAAAATTCGGTTAAGGCCAGGGGGAAAGAAAAAATATAA
ATTAAAACATATAGTATGGGCAAGCAGGGAGCTAGAACGATTCGCAGTTAATCCTGGCCTGTTAGAAACA
TCAGAAGGCTGTAGACAAATACTGGGACAGCTACAACCATCCCTTCAGACAGGATCAGAAGAACTTAGAT
CATTATATAATACAGTAGCAACCCTCTATTGTGTGCATCAAAGGATAGAGATAAAAGACACCAAGGAAGC
TTTAGACAAGATAGAGGAAGAGCAAAACAAAAGTAAGACCACCGCACAGCAAGCGGCCGGCCGCTGATCT
TCAGACCTGGAGGAGGAGATATGAGGGACAATTGGAGAAGTGAATTATATAAATATAAAGTAGTAAAAAT
TGAACCATTAGGAGTAGCACCCACCAAGGCAAAGAGAAGAGTGGTGCAGAGAGAAAAAAGAGCAGTGGGA
ATAGGAGCTTTGTTCCTTGGGTTCTTGGGAGCAGCAGGAAGCACTATGGGCGCAGCGTCAATGACGCTGA
CGGTACAGGCCAGACAATTATTGTCTGGTATAGTGCAGCAGCAGAACAATTTGCTGAGGGCTATTGAGGC
GCAACAGCATCTGTTGCAACTCACAGTCTGGGGCATCAAGCAGCTCCAGGCAAGAATCCTGGCTGTGGAA
AGATACCTAAAGGATCAACAGCTCCTGGGGATTTGGGGTTGCTCTGGAAAACTCATTTGCACCACTGCTG
TGCCTTGGAATGCTAGTTGGAGTAATAAATCTCTGGAACAGATTTGGAATCACACGACCTGGATGGAGTG
GGACAGAGAAATTAACAATTACACAAGCTTAATACACTCCTTAATTGAAGAATCGCAAAACCAGCAAGAA
AAGAATGAACAAGAATTATTGGAATTAGATAAATGGGCAAGTTTGTGGAATTGGTTTAACATAACAAATT
GGCTGTGGTATATAAAATTATTCATAATGATAGTAGGAGGCTTGGTAGGTTTAAGAATAGTTTTTGCTGT
ACTTTCTATAGTGAATAGAGTTAGGCAGGGATATTCACCATTATCGTTTCAGACCCACCTCCCAACCCCG
AGGGGACCCGACAGGCCCGAAGGAATAGAAGAAGAAGGTGGAGAGAGAGACAGAGACAGATCCATTCGAT
TAGTGAACGGATCGGCACTGCGTGCGCCAATTCTGCAGACAAATGGCAGTATTCATCCACAATTTTAAAA
GAAAAGGGGGGATTGGGGGGTACAGTGCAGGGGAAAGAATAGTAGACATAATAGCAACAGACATACAAAC
TAAAGAATTACAAAAACAAATTACAAAAATTCAAAATTTTCGGGTTTATTACAGGGACAGCAGAGATCCA
GTTTGGTTAGTACCGGGCCCGGGTCGACTAGTGATCAGTGTGAGGGAGTGTAAAGCTGGGTTTCCCAGAG
AGGGCCTATTTCCCATGATTCCTTCATATTTGCATATACGATACAAGGCTGTTAGAGAGATAATTAGAAT
TAATTTGACTGTAAACACAAAGATATTAGTACAAAATACGTGACGTAGAAAGTAATAATTTCTTGGGTAG
TTTGCAGTTTTAAAATTATGTTTTAAAATGGACTATCATATGCTTACCGTAACTTGAAAGTATTTCGATT
TCTTGGCTTTATATATCTTGTGGAAAGGACGAAACACCGGAGACGGTTGTAAATGAGCACACAAAATACA
CATGCTAAAATATTATATTCTATGACCTTTATAAAATCAACCAAAATCTTCTTTTTAATAACTTTAGTAT
CAATAATTAGAATTTTTATGTTCCTTTTTGCAAACTTTTAATAAAAATGAGCAAAATAAAAAAACGCTAG
TTTTAGTAACTCGCGTTGTTTTCTTCACCTTTAATAATAGCTACTCCACCACTTGTTCCTAAGCGGTCAG
CTCCTGCTTCAATCATTTTTTGAGCATCTTCAAATGTTCTAACTCCACCAGCTGCTTTAACTAAAGCATT
GTCTTTAACAACTGACTTCATTAGTTTAACATCTTCAAATGTTGCACCTGATTTTGAAAATCCTGTTGAT
GTTTTAACAAATTCTAATCCAGCTTCAACAGCTATTTCACAAGCTTTCATGATTTCTTCTTTTGTTAATA
AACAATTTTCCATAATACATTTAACAACATGTGATCCAGCTGCTTTTTTTACAGCTTTCATGTCTTCTAA
AACTAATTCATAATTTTTGTCTTTTAATGCACCAATATTTAATACCATATCAATTTCTGTTGCACCATCT
TTAATTGCTTCAGAAACTTCGAATGCTTTTGTAGCTGTTGTGCATGCACCTAGAGGAAAACCTACAACAT
TTGTTATTCCTACATTTGTGCCTTTTAATAATTCTTTACAATAGCTTGTTCAATATGAATTAACACAAAC
TGTTGCAAAATCAAATTCAATTGCTTCATCACATAATTGTTTAATTTCAGCTTTCGTAGCATCTTGTTTT
AATAATGTGTGATCTATATATTTGTTTAGTTTCATTTTTTCTCCTATATATTCATTTTTAATTTTAATTC
TTTAATAATTTCGTCTACTTTAACTTTAGCGTTTTGAACAGATTCACCAACACCTATAAAATAAATTTTT
AGTTTAGGTTCAGTTCCACTTGGGCGAACAGCAAATCATGACTTATCTTCTAAATAAAATTTTAGTAAGT
CTTGTCCTGGCATATTATACATTCCATCGATGTAGTCTTCAACATTAACAACTTTAAGTCCAGCAATTTG
AGTTAAGGGTGTTGCTCTCAATGATTTCATTAATGGTTCAATTTTTAATTTCTTTTCTTCTGGTTTAAAA
TTCAAGTTTAAAGTGAAAGTGTAATATGCACCCATTTCTTTAAATAAATCTTCTAAATAGTCTACTAATG
TTTTATTTTGTTTTTTATAAAATCAAGCAGCCTCTGCTATTAATATAGAAGCTTGTATTCCATCTTTATC
TCTAGCTGAGTCATCAATTACATATCCATAACTTTCTTCATAAGCAAAAACAAAATTTAATCCGTTATCT
TCTTCTTTAGCAATTTCTCTACCCATTCATTTAAATCCAGTTAAAGTTTTTACAATATTAACTCCATATT
TTTCATGAGCGATTCTATCACCCAAATCACTTGTTACAAAACTTGAATATAGAGCCGGATTTTTTGGAAT
GCTATTTAAGCGTTTTAGATTTGATAATTTTCAATCAATTAAAATTGGTCCTGTTTGATTTCCATCTAAT
CTTACAAAATGACCATCATGTTTTATTGCCATTCCAAATCTGTCAGCATCTGGGTCATTCATAATAATAA
TATCTGCATCATGTTTAATACCATATTCAAGCGGTATTTTTCATGCAGGATCAAATTCTGGATTTGGATT
TACAACATTTTTAAATGTTTCATCTTCAAATGCATGCTCTTCAACCTCAATAACGTTATATCCTGATTCA
CGTAATATTTTTGGGGTAAATTTAGTTCCTGTTCCATTAACTGCGCTAAAAATAATTTTTAAATCTTTTT
TAGCTTCTTGCTCTTTTTTGTACGTCTCTGTTTTAGAGCTAGAAATAGCAAGTTAAAATAAGGCTAGTCC
GTTATCAACTTGAAAAAGTGGCACCGAGTCGGTGCTTTTTTGAATTCTAGATCTTGAGACAAATGGCAGT
ATTCATCCACAATTTTAAAAGAAAAGGGGGGATTGGGGGGTACAGTGCAGGGGAAAGAATAGTAGACATA
ATAGCAACAGACATACAAACTAAAGAATTACAAAAACAAATTACAAAAATTCAAAATTTTCGGGTTTATT
ACAGGGACAGCAGAGATCCACTTTGGCGCCGGCAAACCGCTGTTCCTAGGAATCCCGAGGCCTTCGAGTG
GCTCCGGTGCCCGTCAGTGGGCAGAGCGCACATCGCCCACAGTCCCCGAGAAGTTGGGGGGAGGGGTCGG
CAATTGAACCGGTGCCTAGAGAAGGTGGCGCGGGGTAAACTGGGAAAGTGATGTCGTGTACTGGCTCCGC
CTTTTTCCCGAGGGTGGGGGAGAACCGTATATAAGTGCAGTAGTCGCCGTGAACGTTCTTTTTCGCAACG
GGTTTGCCGCCAGAACACAGGTGTCGTGACGCGGGACCCGACATTAGCGCTACAGCTTAAGCGGGCCACC
ATGGACAAGAAGTACAGCATCGGCCTGGACATCGGCACCAACTCTGTGGGCTGGGCCGTGATCACCGACG
AGTACAAGGTGCCCAGCAAGAAATTCAAGGTGCTGGGCAACACCGACCGGCACAGCATCAAGAAGAACCT
GATCGGAGCCCTGCTGTTCGACAGCGGCGAAACAGCCGAGGCCACCCGGCTGAAGAGAACCGCCAGAAGA
AGATACACCAGACGGAAGAACCGGATCTGCTATCTGCAAGAGATCTTCAGCAACGAGATGGCCAAGGTGG
ACGACAGCTTCTTCCACAGACTGGAAGAGTCCTTCCTGGTGGAAGAGGATAAGAAGCACGAGCGGCACCC
CATCTTCGGCAACATCGTGGACGAGGTGGCCTACCACGAGAAGTACCCCACCATCTACCACCTGAGAAAG
AAACTGGTGGACAGCACCGACAAGGCCGACCTGCGGCTGATCTATCTGGCCCTGGCCCACATGATCAAGT
TCCGGGGCCACTTCCTGATCGAGGGCGACCTGAACCCCGACAACAGCGACGTGGACAAGCTGTTCATCCA
GCTGGTGCAGACCTACAACCAGCTGTTCGAGGAAAACCCCATCAACGCCAGCGGCGTGGACGCCAAGGCC
ATCCTGTCTGCCAGACTGAGCAAGAGCAGACGGCTGGAAAATCTGATCGCCCAGCTGCCCGGCGAGAAGA
AGAATGGCCTGTTCGGAAACCTGATTGCCCTGAGCCTGGGCCTGACCCCCAACTTCAAGAGCAACTTCGA
CCTGGCCGAGGATGCCAAACTGCAGCTGAGCAAGGACACCTACGACGACGACCTGGACAACCTGCTGGCC
CAGATCGGCGACCAGTACGCCGACCTGTTTCTGGCCGCCAAGAACCTGTCCGACGCCATCCTGCTGAGCG
ACATCCTGAGAGTGAACACCGAGATCACCAAGGCCCCCCTGAGCGCCTCTATGATCAAGAGATACGACGA
GCACCACCAGGACCTGACCCTGCTGAAAGCTCTCGTGCGGCAGCAGCTGCCTGAGAAGTACAAAGAGATT
TTCTTCGACCAGAGCAAGAACGGCTACGCCGGCTACATTGACGGCGGAGCCAGCCAGGAAGAGTTCTACA
AGTTCATCAAGCCCATCCTGGAAAAGATGGACGGCACCGAGGAACTGCTCGTGAAGCTGAACAGAGAGGA
CCTGCTGCGGAAGCAGCGGACCTTCGACAACGGCAGCATCCCCCACCAGATCCACCTGGGAGAGCTGCAC
GCCATTCTGCGGCGGCAGGAAGATTTTTACCCATTCCTGAAGGACAACCGGGAAAAGATCGAGAAGATCC
TGACCTTCCGCATCCCCTACTACGTGGGCCCTCTGGCCAGGGGAAACAGCAGATTCGCCTGGATGACCAG
AAAGAGCGAGGAAACCATCACCCCCTGGAACTTCGAGGAAGTGGTGGACAAGGGCGCTTCCGCCCAGAGC
TTCATCGAGCGGATGACCAACTTCGATAAGAACCTGCCCAACGAGAAGGTGCTGCCCAAGCACAGCCTGC
TGTACGAGTACTTCACCGTGTATAACGAGCTGACCAAAGTGAAATACGTGACCGAGGGAATGAGAAAGCC
CGCCTTCCTGAGCGGCGAGCAGAAAAAGGCCATCGTGGACCTGCTGTTCAAGACCAACCGGAAAGTGACC
GTGAAGCAGCTGAAAGAGGACTACTTCAAGAAAATCGAGTGCTTCGACTCCGTGGAAATCTCCGGCGTGG
AAGATCGGTTCAACGCCTCCCTGGGCACATACCACGATCTGCTGAAAATTATCAAGGACAAGGACTTCCT
GGACAATGAGGAAAACGAGGACATTCTGGAAGATATCGTGCTGACCCTGACACTGTTTGAGGACAGAGAG
ATGATCGAGGAACGGCTGAAAACCTATGCCCACCTGTTCGACGACAAAGTGATGAAGCAGCTGAAGCGGC
GGAGATACACCGGCTGGGGCAGGCTGAGCCGGAAGCTGATCAACGGCATCCGGGACAAGCAGTCCGGCAA
GACAATCCTGGATTTCCTGAAGTCCGACGGCTTCGCCAACAGAAACTTCATGCAGCTGATCCACGACGAC
AGCCTGACCTTTAAAGAGGACATCCAGAAAGCCCAGGTGTCCGGCCAGGGCGATAGCCTGCACGAGCACA
TTGCCAATCTGGCCGGCAGCCCCGCCATTAAGAAGGGCATCCTGCAGACAGTGAAGGTGGTGGACGAGCT
CGTGAAAGTGATGGGCCGGCACAAGCCCGAGAACATCGTGATCGAAATGGCCAGAGAGAACCAGACCACC
CAGAAGGGACAGAAGAACAGCCGCGAGAGAATGAAGCGGATCGAAGAGGGCATCAAAGAGCTGGGCAGCC
AGATCCTGAAAGAACACCCCGTGGAAAACACCCAGCTGCAGAACGAGAAGCTGTACCTGTACTACCTGCA
GAATGGGCGGGATATGTACGTGGACCAGGAACTGGACATCAACCGGCTGTCCGACTACGATGTGGACCAT
ATCGTGCCTCAGAGCTTTCTGAAGGACGACTCCATCGACAACAAGGTGCTGACCAGAAGCGACAAGAACC
GGGGCAAGAGCGACAACGTGCCCTCCGAAGAGGTCGTGAAGAAGATGAAGAACTACTGGCGGCAGCTGCT
GAACGCCAAGCTGATTACCCAGAGAAAGTTCGACAATCTGACCAAGGCCGAGAGAGGCGGCCTGAGCGAA
CTGGATAAGGCCGGCTTCATCAAGAGACAGCTGGTGGAAACCCGGCAGATCACAAAGCACGTGGCACAGA
TCCTGGACTCCCGGATGAACACTAAGTACGACGAGAATGACAAGCTGATCCGGGAAGTGAAAGTGATCAC
CCTGAAGTCCAAGCTGGTGTCCGATTTCCGGAAGGATTTCCAGTTTTACAAAGTGCGCGAGATCAACAAC
TACCACCACGCCCACGACGCCTACCTGAACGCCGTCGTGGGAACCGCCCTGATCAAAAAGTACCCTAAGC
TGGAAAGCGAGTTCGTGTACGGCGACTACAAGGTGTACGACGTGCGGAAGATGATCGCCAAGAGCGAGCA
GGAAATCGGCAAGGCTACCGCCAAGTACTTCTTCTACAGCAACATCATGAACTTTTTCAAGACCGAGATT
ACCCTGGCCAACGGCGAGATCCGGAAGCGGCCTCTGATCGAGACAAACGGCGAAACCGGGGAGATCGTGT
GGGATAAGGGCCGGGATTTTGCCACCGTGCGGAAAGTGCTGAGCATGCCCCAAGTGAATATCGTGAAAAA
GACCGAGGTGCAGACAGGCGGCTTCAGCAAAGAGTCTATCCTGCCCAAGAGGAACAGCGATAAGCTGATC
GCCAGAAAGAAGGACTGGGACCCTAAGAAGTACGGCGGCTTCGACAGCCCCACCGTGGCCTATTCTGTGC
TGGTGGTGGCCAAAGTGGAAAAGGGCAAGTCCAAGAAACTGAAGAGTGTGAAAGAGCTACTGGGGATCAC
CATCATGGAAAGAAGCAGCTTCGAGAAGAATCCCATCGACTTTCTGGAAGCCAAGGGCTACAAAGAAGTG
AAAAAGGACCTGATCATCAAGCTGCCTAAGTACTCCCTGTTCGAGCTGGAAAACGGCCGGAAGAGAATGC
TGGCCTCTGCCGGCGAACTGCAGAAGGGAAACGAACTGGCCCTGCCCTCCAAATATGTGAACTTCCTGTA
CCTGGCCAGCCACTATGAGAAGCTGAAGGGCTCCCCCGAGGATAATGAGCAGAAACAGCTGTTTGTGGAA
CAGCACAAGCACTACCTGGACGAGATCATCGAGCAGATCAGCGAGTTCTCCAAGAGAGTGATCCTGGCCG
ACGCTAATCTGGACAAAGTGCTGTCCGCCTACAACAAGCACCGGGATAAGCCCATCAGAGAGCAGGCCGA
GAATATCATCCACCTGTTTACCCTGACCAATCTGGGAGCCCCTGCCGCCTTCAAGTACTTTGACACCACC
ATCGACCGGAAGAGGTACACCAGCACCAAAGAGGTGCTGGACGCCACCCTGATCCACCAGAGCATCACCG
GCCTGTACGAGACACGGATCGACCTGTCTCAGCTGGGAGGCGACAAGCGACCTGCCGCCACAAAGAAGGC
TGGACAGGCTAAGAAGAAGAAAGATTACAAAGACGATGACGATAAGGGATCCGGCGCAACAAACTTCTCT
CTGCTGAAACAAGCCGGAGATGTCGAAGAGAATCCTGGACCGATGGCCAAGCCTTTGTCTCAAGAAGAAT
CCACCCTCATTGAAAGAGCAACGGCTACAATCAACAGCATCCCCATCTCTGAAGACTACAGCGTCGCCAG
CGCAGCTCTCTCTAGCGACGGCCGCATCTTCACTGGTGTCAATGTATATCATTTTACTGGGGGACCTTGT
GCAGAACTCGTGGTGCTGGGCACTGCTGCTGCTGCGGCAGCTGGCAACCTGACTTGTATCGTCGCGATCG
GAAATGAGAACAGGGGCATCTTGAGCCCCTGCGGACGGTGCCGACAGGTGCTTCTCGATCTGCATCCTGG
GATCAAAGCCATAGTGAAGGACAGTGATGGACAGCCGACGGCAGTTGGGATTCGTGAATTGCTGCCCTCT
GGTTATGTGTGGGAGGGCTAAAAACGTTGTTGTTTGGGGTTGAATTACTCTTCTAGACCGCGGCGCGCCC
GATAATCAACCTCTGGATTACAAAATTTGTGAAAGATTGACTGGTATTCTTAACTATGTTGCTCCTTTTA
CGCTATGTGGATACGCTGCTTTAATGCCTTTGTATCATGCTATTGCTTCCCGTATGGCTTTCATTTTCTC
CTCCTTGTATAAATCCTGGTTGCTGTCTCTTTATGAGGAGTTGTGGCCCGTTGTCAGGCAACGTGGCGTG
GTGTGCACTGTGTTTGCTGACGCAACCCCCACTGGTTGGGGCATTGCCACCACCTGTCAGCTCCTTTCCG
GGACTTTCGCTTTCCCCCTCCCTATTGCCACGGCGGAACTCATCGCCGCCTGCCTTGCCCGCTGCTGGAC
AGGGGCTCGGCTGTTGGGCACTGACAATTCCGTGGTGTTGTCGGGGAAATCATCGTCCTTTCCTTGGCTG
CTCGCCTGTGTTGCCACCTGGATTCTGCGCGGGACGTCCTTCTGCTACGTCCCTTCGGCCCTCAATCCAG
CGGACCTTCCTTCCCGCGGCCTGCTGCCGGCTCTGCGGCCTCTTCCGCGTCTTCGCCTTCGCCCTCAGAC
GAGTCGGATCTCCCTTTGGGCCGCCTCCCCGCATCGATACCGTCGACCTCGATCGAGACCTAGAAAAACA
TGGAGCAATCACAAGTAGCAATACAGCAGCTACCAATGCTGATTGTGCCTGGCTAGAAGCACAAGAGGAG
GAGGAGGTGGGTTTTCCAGTCACACCTCAGGTACCTTTAAGACCAATGACTTACAAGGCAGCTGTAGATC
TTAGCCACTTTTTAAAAGAAAAGGGGGGACTGGAAGGGCTAATTCACTCCCAACGAAGACAAGATATCCT
TGATCTGTGGATCTACCACACACAAGGCTACTTCCCTGATTGGCAGAACTACACACCAGGGCCAGGGATC
AGATATCCACTGACCTTTGGATGGTGCTACAAGCTAGTACCAGTTGAGCAAGAGAAGGTAGAAGAAGCCA
ATGAAGGAGAGAACACCCGCTTGTTACACCCTGTGAGCCTGCATGGGATGGATGACCCGGAGAGAGAAGT
ATTAGAGTGGAGGTTTGACAGCCGCCTAGCATTTCATCACATGGCCCGAGAGCTGCATCCGGACTGTACT
GGGTCTCTCTGGTTAGACCAGATCTGAGCCTGGGAGCTCTCTGGCTAACTAGGGAACCCACTGCTTAAGC
CTCAATAAAGCTTGCCTTGAGTGCTTCAAGTAGTGTGTGCCCGTCTGTTGTGTGACTCTGGTAACTAGAG
ATCCCTCAGACCCTTTTAGTCAGTGTGGAAAATCTCTAGCAGCATGTGAGCAAAAGGCCAGCAAAAGGCC
AGGAACCGTAAAAAGGCCGCGTTGCTGGCGTTTTTCCATAGGCTCCGCCCCCCTGACGAGCATCACAAAA
ATCGACGCTCAAGTCAGAGGTGGCGAAACCCGACAGGACTATAAAGATACCAGGCGTTTCCCCCTGGAAG
CTCCCTCGTGCGCTCTCCTGTTCCGACCCTGCCGCTTACCGGATACCTGTCCGCCTTTCTCCCTTCGGGA
AGCGTGGCGCTTTCTCATAGCTCACGCTGTAGGTATCTCAGTTCGGTGTAGGTCGTTCGCTCCAAGCTGG
GCTGTGTGCACGAACCCCCCGTTCAGCCCGACCGCTGCGCCTTATCCGGTAACTATCGTCTTGAGTCCAA
CCCGGTAAGACACGACTTATCGCCACTGGCAGCAGCCACTGGTAACAGGATTAGCAGAGCGAGGTATGTA
GGCGGTGCTACAGAGTTCTTGAAGTGGTGGCCTAACTACGGCTACACTAGAAGAACAGTATTTGGTATCT
GCGCTCTGCTGAAGCCAGTTACCTTCGGAAAAAGAGTTGGTAGCTCTTGATCCGGCAAACAAACCACCGC
TGGTAGCGGTGGTTTTTTTGTTTGCAAGCAGCAGATTACGCGCAGAAAAAAAGGATCTCAAGAAGATCCT
TTGATCTTTTCTACGGGGTCTGACGCTCAGTGGAACGAAAACTCACGTTAAGGGATTTTGGTCATGAGAT
TATCAAAAAGGATCTTCACCTAGATCCTTTTAAATTAAAAATGAAGTTTTAAATCAATCTAAAGTATATA
TGAGTAAACTTGGTCTGACAGTTACCAATGCTTAATCAGTGAGGCACCTATCTCAGCGATCTGTCTATTT
CGTTCATCCATAGTTGCCTGACTCCCCGTCGTGTAGATAACTACGATACGGGAGGGCTTACCATCTGGCC
CCAGTGCTGCAATGATACCGCGAGACCCACGCTCACCGGCTCCAGATTTATCAGCAATAAACCAGCCAGC
CGGAAGGGCCGAGCGCAGAAGTGGTCCTGCAACTTTATCCGCCTCCATCCAGTCTATTAATTGTTGCCGG
GAAGCTAGAGTAAGTAGTTCGCCAGTTAATAGTTTGCGCAACGTTGTTGCCATTGCTACAGGCATCGTGG
TGTCACGCTCGTCGTTTGGTATGGCTTCATTCAGCTCCGGTTCCCAACGATCAAGGCGAGTTACATGATC
CCCCATGTTGTGCAAAAAAGCGGTTAGCTCCTTCGGTCCTCCGATCGTTGTCAGAAGTAAGTTGGCCGCA
GTGTTATCACTCATGGTTATGGCAGCACTGCATAATTCTCTTACTGTCATGCCATCCGTAAGATGCTTTT
CTGTGACTGGTGAGTACTCAACCAAGTCATTCTGAGAATAGTGTATGCGGCGACCGAGTTGCTCTTGCCC
GGCGTCAATACGGGATAATACCGCGCCACATAGCAGAACTTTAAAAGTGCTCATCATTGGAAAACGTTCT
TCGGGGCGAAAACTCTCAAGGATCTTACCGCTGTTGAGATCCAGTTCGATGTAACCCACTCGTGCACCCA
ACTGATCTTCAGCATCTTTTACTTTCACCAGCGTTTCTGGGTGAGCAAAAACAGGAAGGCAAAATGCCGC
AAAAAAGGGAATAAGGGCGACACGGAAATGTTGAATACTCATACTCTTCCTTTTTCAATATTATTGAAGC
ATTTATCAGGGTTATTGTCTCATGAGCGGATACATATTTGAATGTATTTAGAAAAATAAACAAATAGGGG
TTCCGCGCACATTTCCCCGAAAAGTGCCACCTGACG
Features (pLannotate 1.2.2; 24 found; start..end, strand, type, name):
     30..82      -  misc_feature   bom (fragment): basis of mobility region from pBR322
    237..616     +  enhancer       CMV enhancer: human cytomegalovirus immediate early enhancer
    617..816     +  promoter       CMV promoter: human cytomegalovirus (CMV) immediate early promoter
    834..1014    +  LTR            5' LTR (truncated): truncated 5' long terminal repeat (LTR) from HIV-1
   1061..1186    +  misc_feature   HIV-1 Ψ: packaging signal of human immunodeficiency virus type 1
   1170..1508    +  CDS            HIV-1 gag (fragment): gag protein from human immunodeficiency virus 1; gag
   1683..1916    +  misc_feature   RRE: The Rev response element (RRE) of HIV-1 allows for Rev-dependent mRNA export from the nucleus to the cytoplasm.
   2293..2393    +  CDS            Rev (fragment): human immunodeficiency virus 1 (HIV-1) Rev protein; rev; enhances nuclear export of unspliced and incompletely spliced viral mRNAs
   2443..2560    +  misc_feature   cPPT/CTS: central polypurine tract and central termination sequence of HIV-1
   2660..2900    +  promoter       U6 promoter: RNA polymerase III promoter for human U6 snRNA
   3086..3745    -  CDS            deoC1: DEOC1_STAAN - Also known as dra. Experimental evidence at protein level: Swiss-Prot protein existence level 1. Catalyzes a reversible aldol reaction between acetaldehyde and D-glyceraldehyde 3-phosphate to generate 2-deoxy-D-ribose 5- phosphate. From Staphylococcus aureus (strain N315).
   4790..4865    +  misc_RNA       gRNA scaffold: guide RNA scaffold for the Streptococcus pyogenes CRISPR/Cas9 system
   4913..5030    +  misc_feature   cPPT/CTS: central polypurine tract and central termination sequence of HIV-1
   5129..5340    +  promoter       EF-1α core promoter: core promoter for human elongation factor EF-1α
   5391..7109    +  CDS            Cas9(N): N-terminal portion of Streptococcus pyogenes Cas9 (Zetsche et al., 2015)
   6996..9494    +  CDS            Cas9(C): C-terminal portion of Streptococcus pyogenes Cas9 (Zetsche et al., 2015)
   9633..10031   +  CDS            BSD: blasticidin S deaminase; Aspergillus terreus BSD; confers resistance to blasticidin
  10084..10672   +  misc_feature   WPRE: woodchuck hepatitis virus posttranscriptional regulatory element
  10673..10692   +  misc_feature   MCS (fragment): pBluescript multiple cloning site
  10694..11194   +  CDS            nef (fragment): NEF_HV1LA - Experimental evidence at protein level: Swiss-Prot protein existence level 1. Extracellular Nef protein targets CD4(+) T-lymphocytes for apoptosis by interacting with CXCR4 surface receptors. From Human immunodeficiency virus type 1 group M subtype B (isolate Lai) (HIV-1).
  11201..11381   +  LTR            5' LTR (truncated): truncated 5' long terminal repeat (LTR) from HIV-1
  11443..12031   -  rep_origin     ori: high-copy-number ColE1/pMB1/pBR322/pUC origin of replication
  12202..13062   -  CDS            AmpR: β-lactamase; bla; confers resistance to ampicillin, carbenicillin, and related antibiotics
  13063..13167   -  promoter       AmpR promoter: bla
