[The description below was written by a language model from this plasmid's Addgene catalogue record and pLannotate feature annotations shown in this document.]
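Description:
pSECB is an empty-backbone, all-in-one lentiviral CRISPR vector of about 13.2 kb, designed to deliver Streptococcus pyogenes Cas9, a single guide RNA and a blasticidin resistance marker to mammalian cells. It is propagated in E. coli on a high-copy ColE1/pUC-type origin with ampicillin selection via β-lactamase. The viral frame is HIV-1 derived. A CMV enhancer/promoter is fused to a truncated 5' LTR to drive genomic RNA production in packaging cells. This is followed by the Ψ packaging signal with a short gag fragment, the Rev response element for Rev-dependent nuclear export, and a cPPT/CTS. A WPRE and a second truncated LTR close the transfer cassette at the 3' end.

Inside the LTRs, a human U6 RNA polymerase III promoter sits upstream of the S. pyogenes gRNA scaffold. The two are separated by a roughly 1.9 kb intervening region in which the annotation tool detects a reverse-oriented match to a bacterial deoC gene. This is most plausibly a stuffer to be replaced by the guide sequence, although the record does not say so and lists the cloning method only as Gateway. A second cPPT/CTS copy precedes an EF-1α core promoter driving Cas9, which is annotated as overlapping N- and C-terminal segments that together span a contiguous reading frame. The blasticidin S deaminase gene lies just downstream without its own annotated promoter, suggesting co-expression with Cas9, though no linker element is annotated. The sequencing-derived and depositor sequences differ by only six nucleotides in length and carry identical annotations. The vector suits stable gene knockout in transduced cells selected with blasticidin.
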