Addgene plasmid #106305: pSECB
Purpose: (Empty Backbone) Express spCas9 with sgRNA, blast resistance
Depositing lab: Richard Possemato. Depositing organization: NYU Grossman School of Medicine. Publication: Serine Catabolism by SHMT2 Is Required for Proper Mitochondrial Translation Initiation and Maintenance of Formylmethionyl-tRNAs. Minton DR, Nam M, McLaughlin DJ, Shin J, Bayraktar EC, Alvarez SW, Sviderskiy VO, Papagiannakopoulos T, Sabatini DM, Birsoy K, Possemato R. Mol Cell. 2018 Feb 15;69(4):610-621.e5. doi: 10.1016/j.molcel.2018.01.024. PubMed 29452640.
Backbone
  Vector backbone: pSECB
  Backbone manufacturer: Thales Papagiannakopoulos
  Backbone size (bp): 13190
  Vector type: Mammalian Expression, Lentiviral, CRISPR
  Selectable markers: Blasticidin
Growth in bacteria
  Bacterial resistance: Ampicillin, 100 μg/mL
  Growth temperature: 37°C
  Growth strain: NEB Stable
  Copy number: High Copy
Gene/Insert
  Cloning method: Gateway Cloning
Resource information
  A portion of this plasmid was derived from a plasmid made by: Designed and tested by Thales Papagiannakopoulos
Terms and licenses: Academic/Nonprofit Terms; Industry Terms: Not Available to Industry
How to cite: pSECB was a gift from Richard Possemato (Addgene plasmid # 106305 ; http://n2t.net/addgene:106305 ; RRID:Addgene_106305)
